Addgene plasmid #223560: pLVX-CMV-YFP-CAAX-IRES*-GINIP-Nluc W139A
Purpose: Alias: Gαi bONE-GO W139A. Lentiviral vector expressing GINIP-Nluc W139A after a low efficiency IRES downstream of YFP-CAAX placed after the promotor
Depositing lab: Mikel Garcia-Marcos. Depositing organization: Boston University Medical Campus. Publication: A sensitive biosensor of endogenous Galpha(i) activity enables the accurate characterization of endogenous GPCR agonist responses. Luebbers A, Janicot R, Zhao J, Philibert CE, Garcia-Marcos M. Sci Signal. 2025 Mar 25;18(879):eadp6457. doi: 10.1126/scisignal.adp6457. Epub 2025 Mar 25. PubMed 40132053.
Backbone
  Vector backbone: pLVX-IRES-Hygro
  Vector type: Mammalian Expression, Lentiviral
Growth in bacteria
  Bacterial resistance: Ampicillin, 100 μg/mL
  Growth temperature: 37°C
  Growth strain: NEB Stable
  Copy number: High Copy
Gene/Insert
  Gene/Insert name: YFP(Venus) - KRas4b - IRES* - human GINIP W139A - linker(GGGS) - Nluc (alt name: Gαi bONE-GO W139A)
  Species: Synthetic
  Insert size (bp): 3130
  Mutation: W139A mutation in GINIP sequence
  Promoter: CMV
  Cloning method: Gibson Cloning
  Sequencing primers: 5′ CMV-F
Terms and licenses: Academic/Nonprofit Terms; Industry Terms
How to cite: pLVX-CMV-YFP-CAAX-IRES*-GINIP-Nluc W139A was a gift from Mikel Garcia-Marcos (Addgene plasmid # 223560 ; http://n2t.net/addgene:223560 ; RRID:Addgene_223560)
