[The description below was written by a language model from this plasmid's Addgene catalogue record and pLannotate feature annotations shown in this document.]
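Description:
pLVX-CMV-YFP-CAAX-IRES*-GINIP-Nluc W139A (alias Gαi bONE-GO W139A) is a lentiviral mammalian expression plasmid built on the pLVX-IRES-Hygro backbone. It is maintained in E. coli through a high-copy ColE1/pUC-type origin and selected with ampicillin via the β-lactamase gene. The annotated 10,015 nt sequence contains the usual HIV-1-derived transfer vector elements: flanking LTRs, the Ψ packaging signal with a short gag fragment, the Rev response element for Rev-dependent nuclear export of the genomic RNA, the cPPT/CTS that aids nuclear import of the reverse-transcribed genome, and a WPRE downstream of the payload to boost transcript stability and expression. No hygromycin resistance gene is annotated, which suggests that the second cistron of the parental vector was replaced by the insert, so no mammalian selection marker is evident from the record.

The roughly 3.1 kb synthetic insert is a bicistronic cassette driven by the CMV enhancer and promoter. The first cistron encodes the yellow fluorescent protein Venus fused to a C-terminal K-Ras4b fragment, whose CAAX motif targets the protein to the plasma membrane. An EMCV-derived IRES, described as a low-efficiency variant (IRES*), then directs translation of human GINIP (annotated as PHF24/KIAA1045) joined through a GGGS linker to NanoLuc luciferase, so the luciferase fusion is made at lower levels than the membrane-anchored fluorescent protein. This pairing of a luciferase donor with a YFP acceptor fits a single-vector BRET-type biosensor, and the associated publication concerns detection of endogenous Gαi activity in response to GPCR agonists. This version carries a W139A substitution in GINIP. The record does not state the mutation's effect, although such a point mutant would plausibly serve as a comparison or control for the parental sensor.
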