Features (pLannotate 1.2.2; 26 found; start..end, strand, type, name):
    138..253     -  misc_feature   cPPT/CTS: central polypurine tract and central termination sequence of HIV-1 (lacking the first T)
    268..368     -  CDS            Rev (fragment): human immunodeficiency virus 1 (HIV-1) Rev protein; rev; enhances nuclear export of unspliced and incompletely spliced viral mRNAs
    745..978     -  misc_feature   RRE: The Rev response element (RRE) of HIV-1 allows for Rev-dependent mRNA export from the nucleus to the cytoplasm.
   1153..1491    -  CDS            HIV-1 gag (fragment): gag protein from human immunodeficiency virus 1; gag
   1475..1600    -  misc_feature   HIV-1 Ψ: packaging signal of human immunodeficiency virus type 1
   1647..1904    -  LTR            5' LTR (truncated): truncated 5' long terminal repeat (LTR) from HIV-1
   1952..2281    -  CDS            nef (fragment): NEF_HV1BR - Experimental evidence at protein level: Swiss-Prot protein existence level 1. Extracellular Nef protein targets CD4(+) T-lymphocytes for apoptosis by interacting with CXCR4 surface receptors (PubMed:14990729). From Human immunodeficiency virus type 1 group M subtype B (isolate BRU/LAI) (HIV-1).
   2448..2582    -  polyA_signal   SV40 poly(A) signal: SV40 polyadenylation signal
   2630..2734    +  promoter       AmpR promoter: bla
   2735..3595    +  CDS            AmpR: β-lactamase; bla; confers resistance to ampicillin, carbenicillin, and related antibiotics
   3766..4354    +  rep_origin     ori: high-copy-number ColE1/pMB1/pBR322/pUC origin of replication
   4537..4629    +  CDS            lacI (fragment): lac repressor; lacI; The lac repressor binds to the lac operator to inhibit transcription in E. coli. This inhibition can be relieved by adding lactose or isopropyl-β-D-thiogalactopyranoside (IPTG).
   4642..4663    +  protein_bind   CAP binding site: CAP binding activates transcription in the presence of cAMP. E. coli catabolite activator protein
   4678..4708    +  promoter       lac promoter: promoter for the E. coli lac operon
   4716..4732    +  protein_bind   lac operator: The lac repressor binds to the lac operator to inhibit transcription in E. coli. This inhibition can be relieved by adding lactose or isopropyl-β-D-thiogalactopyranoside (IPTG). lac repressor encoded by lacI
   4884..5141    -  LTR            5' LTR (truncated): truncated 5' long terminal repeat (LTR) from HIV-1
   5189..5707    -  CDS            nef (fragment): NEF_HV1BR - Experimental evidence at protein level: Swiss-Prot protein existence level 1. Extracellular Nef protein targets CD4(+) T-lymphocytes for apoptosis by interacting with CXCR4 surface receptors (PubMed:14990729). From Human immunodeficiency virus type 1 group M subtype B (isolate BRU/LAI) (HIV-1).
   5724..6312    -  misc_feature   WPRE: woodchuck hepatitis virus posttranscriptional regulatory element
   6326..6841    -  CDS            Nluc: NanoLuc® luciferase human codon-optimized
   6854..8053    -  CDS            PHF24: PHF24_HUMAN - Also known as KIAA1045 Experimental evidence at protein level: Swiss-Prot protein existence level 1. From Homo sapiens (Human).
   8077..8539    -  misc_feature   IRES: internal ribosome entry site (IRES) of the encephalomyocarditis virus (EMCV)
   8661..8738    -  CDS            K-Ras (fragment): human small GTPase proto-oncoprotein
   8739..9455    -  CDS            mVenus: mVenus is a basic (constitutively fluorescent) yellow fluorescent protein published in 2006, derived from Aequorea victoria. It is reported to be a rapidly-maturing monomer with moderate acid sensitivity.
   9462..9481    +  misc_feature   MCS (fragment): pBluescript multiple cloning site
   9588..9791    -  promoter       CMV promoter: human cytomegalovirus (CMV) immediate early promoter
   9792..80      -  enhancer       CMV enhancer (across the origin): human cytomegalovirus immediate early enhancer
>Addgene plasmid #223560 | pLVX-CMV-YFP-CAAX-IRES*-GINIP-Nluc W139A | addgene full sequence | sequence record 443638 | Addgene NGS Result
CATACGTCATTATTGACGTCAATGGGCGGGGGTCGTTGGGCGGTCAGCCAGGCGGGCCATTTACCGTAAG
TTATGTAACGCGGAACTCCCAAGCTTATCGATAAACTGGATCTCTGCTGTCCCTGTAATAAACCCGAAAA
TTTTGAATTTTTGTAATTTGTTTTTGTAATTCTTTAGTTTGTATGTCTGTTGCTATTATGTCTACTATTC
TTTCCCCTGCACTGTACCCCCCAATCCCCCCTTTTCTTTTAAAGGCGATACCGTCGAGATCCGTTCACTA
ATCGAATGGATCTGTCTCTGTCTCTCTCTCCACCTTCTTCTTCTATTCCTTCGGGCCTGTCGGGTCCCCT
CGGGGTTGGGAGGTGGGTCTGAAACGATAATGGTGAATATCCCTGCCTAACTCTATTCACTATAGAAAGT
ACAGCAAAAACTATTCTTAAACCTACCAAGCCTCCTACTATCATTATGAATAATTTTATATACCACAGCC
AATTTGTTATGTTAAACCAATTCCACAAACTTGCCCATTTATCTAATTCCAATAATTCTTGTTCATTCTT
TTCTTGCTGGTTTTGCGATTCTTCAATTAAGGAGTGTATTAAGCTTGTGTAATTGTTAATTTCTCTGTCC
CACTCCATCCAGGTCGTGTGATTCCAAATCTGTTCCAGAGATTTATTACTCCAACTAGCATTCCAAGGCA
CAGCAGTGGTGCAAATGAGTTTTCCAGAGCAACCCCAAATCCCCAGGAGCTGTTGATCCTTTAGGTATCT
TTCCACAGCCAGGATTCTTGCCTGGAGCTGCTTGATGCCCCAGACTGTGAGTTGCAACAGATGCTGTTGC
GCCTCAATAGCCCTCAGCAAATTGTTCTGCTGCTGCACTATACCAGACAATAATTGTCTGGCCTGTACCG
TCAGCGTCATTGACGCTGCGCCCATAGTGCTTCCTGCTGCTCCCAAGAACCCAAGGAACAAAGCTCCTAT
TCCCACTGCTCTTTTTTCTCTCTGCACCACTCTTCTCTTTGCCTTGGTGGGTGCTACTCCTAATGGTTCA
ATTTTTACTACTTTATATTTATATAATTCACTTCTCCAATTGTCCCTCATATCTCCTCCTCCAGGTCTGA
AGATCAGCGGCCGGCCGCTTGCTGTGCGGTGGTCTTACTTTTGTTTTGCTCTTCCTCTATCTTGTCTAAA
GCTTCCTTGGTGTCTTTTATCTCTATCCTTTGATGCACACAATAGAGGGTTGCTACTGTATTATATAATG
ATCTAAGTTCTTCTGATCCTGTCTGAAGGGATGGTTGTAGCTGTCCCAGTATTTGTCTACAGCCTTCTGA
TGTTTCTAACAGGCCAGGATTAACTGCGAATCGTTCTAGCTCCCTGCTTGCCCATACTATATGTTTTAAT
TTATATTTTTTCTTTCCCCCTGGCCTTAACCGAATTTTTTCCCATCGCGATCTAATTCTCCCCCGCTTAA
TACTGACGCTCTCGCACCCATCTCTCTCCTTCTAGCCTCCGCTAGTCAAAATTTTTGGCGTACTCACCAG
TCGCCGCCCCTCGCCTCTTGCCGTGCGCGCTTCAGCAAGCCGAGTCCTGCGTCGAGAGAGCTCCTCTGGT
TTCCCTTTCGCTTTCAAGTCCCTGTTCGGGCGCCACTGCTAGAGATTTTCCACACTGACTAAAAGGGTCT
GAGGGATCTCTAGTTACCAGAGTCACACAACAGACGGGCACACACTACTTGAAGCACTCAAGGCAAGCTT
TATTGAGGCTTAAGCAGTGGGTTCCCTAGTTAGCCAGAGAGCTCCCAGGCTCAGATCTGGTCTAACCAGA
GAGACCCAGTACAGGCAAAAAGCAGCTGCTTATATGCAGGATCTGAGGGCTCGCCACTCCCCAGTCCCGC
CCAGGCCACGCCTCCCTGGAAAGTCCCCAGCGGAAAGTCCCTTGTAGCAAGCTCGATATCAGCAGTTCTT
GAAGTACTCCGGATGCAGCTCTCGGGCCACGTGATGAAATGCTAGGCGGCTGTCAAACCTCCACTCTAAC
ACTTCTCTCTCCGGGTCATCCATCCCATGCAGGCTCACAGGGTGTAACAAGCTGGTGTTCTCTCCTTTAT
TGGCCTCTTCTACCTTATCTGGCTCAACTGGTACTAGCTTGTAGCACCATCCAAAGGTCAGTGGATATCT
GACCCCTGGCCCTGGTGTGTAGTTCTGCTAATCAGGGAAGTAGCCTTGTGTGTGGTAGATCCACAGATCA
AGGATATCTTGTCTTCTTTGGGAGTGAATTAGCCCTTCCAACTACTAAGTTTGTAGTACATATTTAACAA
ATACAATTTCTTTAAAATGAAAATAATTCAGAGGAATCACAGGTTTAGAGTAAATGAAACCACAGGTAAT
TGGCAGTGGTAATAGGGTATGGGGTGGGAAGTTTGGGATGATTTTGGTTAGCTTGAGTTATCCAGTTGAT
CCAGACATGATAAGATACATTGATGAGTTTGGACAAACCACAACTAGAATGCAGTGAAAAAAATGCTTTA
TTTGTGAAATTTGTGATGCTATTGCTTTATTTGTAACCATTATAAGCTGCAATAAACAAGTTGATCTCCC
GATCCGTCGACGTCAGGTGGCACTTTTCGGGGAAATGTGCGCGGAACCCCTATTTGTTTATTTTTCTAAA
TACATTCAAATATGTATCCGCTCATGAGACAATAACCCTGATAAATGCTTCAATAATATTGAAAAAGGAA
GAGTATGAGTATTCAACATTTCCGTGTCGCCCTTATTCCCTTTTTTGCGGCATTTTGCCTTCCTGTTTTT
GCTCACCCAGAAACGCTGGTGAAAGTAAAAGATGCTGAAGATCAGTTGGGTGCACGAGTGGGTTACATCG
AACTGGATCTCAACAGCGGTAAGATCCTTGAGAGTTTTCGCCCCGAAGAACGTTTTCCAATGATGAGCAC
TTTTAAAGTTCTGCTATGTGGCGCGGTATTATCCCGTATTGACGCCGGGCAAGAGCAACTCGGTCGCCGC
ATACACTATTCTCAGAATGACTTGGTTGAGTACTCACCAGTCACAGAAAAGCATCTTACGGATGGCATGA
CAGTAAGAGAATTATGCAGTGCTGCCATAACCATGAGTGATAACACTGCGGCCAACTTACTTCTGACAAC
GATCGGAGGACCGAAGGAGCTAACCGCTTTTTTGCACAACATGGGGGATCATGTAACTCGCCTTGATCGT
TGGGAACCGGAGCTGAATGAAGCCATACCAAACGACGAGCGTGACACCACGATGCCTGTAGCAATGGCAA
CAACGTTGCGCAAACTATTAACTGGCGAACTACTTACTCTAGCTTCCCGGCAACAATTAATAGACTGGAT
GGAGGCGGATAAAGTTGCAGGACCACTTCTGCGCTCGGCCCTTCCGGCTGGCTGGTTTATTGCTGATAAA
TCTGGAGCCGGTGAGCGTGGGTCTCGCGGTATCATTGCAGCACTGGGGCCAGATGGTAAGCCCTCCCGTA
TCGTAGTTATCTACACGACGGGGAGTCAGGCAACTATGGATGAACGAAATAGACAGATCGCTGAGATAGG
TGCCTCACTGATTAAGCATTGGTAACTGTCAGACCAAGTTTACTCATATATACTTTAGATTGATTTAAAA
CTTCATTTTTAATTTAAAAGGATCTAGGTGAAGATCCTTTTTGATAATCTCATGACCAAAATCCCTTAAC
GTGAGTTTTCGTTCCACTGAGCGTCAGACCCCGTAGAAAAGATCAAAGGATCTTCTTGAGATCCTTTTTT
TCTGCGCGTAATCTGCTGCTTGCAAACAAAAAAACCACCGCTACCAGCGGTGGTTTGTTTGCCGGATCAA
GAGCTACCAACTCTTTTTCCGAAGGTAACTGGCTTCAGCAGAGCGCAGATACCAAATACTGTTCTTCTAG
TGTAGCCGTAGTTAGGCCACCACTTCAAGAACTCTGTAGCACCGCCTACATACCTCGCTCTGCTAATCCT
GTTACCAGTGGCTGCTGCCAGTGGCGATAAGTCGTGTCTTACCGGGTTGGACTCAAGACGATAGTTACCG
GATAAGGCGCAGCGGTCGGGCTGAACGGGGGGTTCGTGCACACAGCCCAGCTTGGAGCGAACGACCTACA
CCGAACTGAGATACCTACAGCGTGAGCTATGAGAAAGCGCCACGCTTCCCGAAGGGAGAAAGGCGGACAG
GTATCCGGTAAGCGGCAGGGTCGGAACAGGAGAGCGCACGAGGGAGCTTCCAGGGGGAAACGCCTGGTAT
CTTTATAGTCCTGTCGGGTTTCGCCACCTCTGACTTGAGCGTCGATTTTTGTGATGCTCGTCAGGGGGGC
GGAGCCTATGGAAAAACGCCAGCAACGCGGCCTTTTTACGGTTCCTGGCCTTTTGCTGGCCTTTTGCTCA
CATGTTCTTTCCTGCGTTATCCCCTGATTCTGTGGATAACCGTATTACCGCCTTTGAGTGAGCTGATACC
GCTCGCCGCAGCCGAACGACCGAGCGCAGCGAGTCAGTGAGCGAGGAAGCGGAAGAGCGCCCAATACGCA
AACCGCCTCTCCCCGCGCGTTGGCCGATTCATTAATGCAGCTGGCACGACAGGTTTCCCGACTGGAAAGC
GGGCAGTGAGCGCAACGCAATTAATGTGAGTTAGCTCACTCATTAGGCACCCCAGGCTTTACACTTTATG
CTTCCGGCTCGTATGTTGTGTGGAATTGTGAGCGGATAACAATTTCACACAGGAAACAGCTATGACCATG
ATTACGCCAAGCTCTAGCTAGAGGTCGACGGTAAACGCTAGCAATGTCAAGGCCTCTCACTCTCTGATAT
TCATTTCTTTGCAAGTTATAAATACTGAATAATAAGATGACATGAACTACTACTGCTAGAGATTTTCCAC
ACTGACTAAAAGGGTCTGAGGGATCTCTAGTTACCAGAGTCACACAACAGACGGGCACACACTACTTGAA
GCACTCAAGGCAAGCTTTATTGAGGCTTAAGCAGTGGGTTCCCTAGTTAGCCAGAGAGCTCCCAGGCTCA
GATCTGGTCTAACCAGAGAGACCCAGTACAGGCAAAAAGCAGCTGCTTATATGCAGGATCTGAGGGCTCG
CCACTCCCCAGTCCCGCCCAGGCCACGCCTCCCTGGAAAGTCCCCAGCGGAAAGTCCCTTGTAGCAAGCT
CGATATCAGCAGTTCTTGAAGTACTCCGGATGCAGCTCTCGGGCCACGTGATGAAATGCTAGGCGGCTGT
CAAACCTCCACTCTAACACTTCTCTCTCCGGGTCATCCATCCCATGCAGGCTCACAGGGTGTAACAAGCT
GGTGTTCTCTCCTTTATTGGCCTCTTCTACCTTATCTGGCTCAACTGGTACTAGCTTGTAGCACCATCCA
AAGGTCAGTGGATATCTGACCCCTGGCCCTGGTGTGTAGTTCTGCTAATCAGGGAAGTAGCCTTGTGTGT
GGTAGATCCACAGATCAAGGATATCTTGTCTTCGTTGGGAGTGAATTAGCCCTTCCAGTCCCCTCTTTTC
TTTTAAAAAGTGGCTAAGATCTACAGCTGCCTTGTAAGTCATTGGTCTTAAAGGTACCTGAGGTGTGACT
GGAAAACCCACCTCCTCCTCCTCTTGTGCTTCTAGCCAGGCACAATCAGCATTGGTAGCTGCTGTATTGC
TACTTGTGATTGCTCCATGTTTTTCTAGGTCTCGACTGCAGAATTAATTCCAGGCGGGGAGGCGGCCCAA
AGGGAGATCCGACTCGTCTGAGGGCGAAGGCGAAGACGCGGAAGAGGCCGCAGAGCCGGCAGCAGGCCGC
GGGAAGGAAGGTCCGCTGGATTGAGGGCCGAAGGGACGTAGCAGAAGGACGTCCCGCGCAGAATCCAGGT
GGCAACACAGGCGAGCAGCCATGGAAAGGACGTCAGCTTCCCCGACAACACCACGGAATTGTCAGTGCCC
AACAGCCGAGCCCCTGTCCAGCAGCGGGCAAGGCAGGCGGCGATGAGTTCCGCCGTGGCAATAGGGAGGG
GGAAAGCGAAAGTCCCGGAAAGGAGCTGACAGGTGGTGGCAATGCCCCAACCAGTGGGGGTTGCGTCAGC
AAACACAGTGCACACCACGCCACGTTGCCTGACAACGGGCCACAACTCCTCATAAAGAGACAGCAACCAG
GATTTATACAAGGAGGAGAAAATGAAAGCCATACGGGAAGCAATAGCATGATACAAAGGCATTAAAGCAG
CGTATCCACATAGCGTAAAAGGAGCAACATAGTTAAGAATACCAGTCAATCTTTCACAAATTTTGTAATC
CAGAGGTTGATTGTTCCAGACGCGTTTACGCCAGAATGCGTTCGCACAGCCGCCAGCCGGTCACTCCGTT
GATGGTTACTCGGAACAGCAGGGAGCCGTCGGGGTTGATCAGGCGCTCGTCGATAATTTTGTTGCCGTTC
CACAGGGTCCCTGTTACAGTGATCTTTTTGCCGTCGAACACGGCGATGCCTTCATACGGCCGTCCGAAAT
AGTCGATCATGTTCGGCGTAACCCCGTCGATTACCAGTGTGCCATAGTGCAGGATCACCTTAAAGTGATG
ATCATCCACAGGGTACACCACCTTAAAAATTTTTTCGATCTGGCCCATTTGGTCGCCGCTCAGACCTTCA
TACGGGATGATGACATGGATGTCGATCTTCAGCCCATTTTCACCGCTCAGGACAATCCTTTGGATCGGAG
TTACGGACACCCCGAGATTCTGAAACAAACTGGACACACCTCCCTGTTCAAGGACTTGGTCCAGGTTGTA
GCCGGCTGTCTGTCGCCAGTCCCCAACGAAATCTTCGAGTGTGAAGACCATAGAACCACCACCTCCTGGG
GGCTTCAGGTGAATGGCTGCGCTGTTGGGGCGAGCAGCCAGGATGTAGAGGACATTCTCTTGCAGGAAGG
TAGGCCAGTCCACAAATCTGGACTCCTGCTCTGTGGGCAGCAGGGTCTTGTCCTGACTCTTGCTGCTGCT
GCTGGCTGGGCTGCTATCTGCGATGGGACCCACATGGCTGATGCTGACACTGCAGGAAGGAGCCTCTGGG
AACCGTTTGCAAAACCAAGAGTGCTGGGCCCGGCGGCACTCTGCCTCACTGACGGTGCTCCCACTGCCCC
GAGCCAGGAAGGCGGCTCGGGCTCGCTCCCGCTCCTTCACTGTCAGAAGCCTCAACAGAGAGTTCTGGGG
ACGCAACTGCTGCAGAAGCAGGAGGGACTCATGGGACAAGAAGTCAGGCCACTCTATGTGGCCTCGATGT
TCAGGGTCCAGGGCAGCAAACTGGCGGGCCGCCTGCTCTTCTTGCTCCTCACTCAGGGCCCTGTCACGGT
CCCCCCGCTTGGCTGCTTGGTGGCGGTAACGCAGAAAGTCCTCCAGTGTCAGGGAGCAATCAGGGATGAC
TTTACACCGCTGAAAGGTCTCCGTGAGGCTATACATTTCCTCCTCAGTAAGCAGCAAGTTGATGTTGTCA
CAGTAGTGGCAGCTCCAGCCTGTTTCTGTGTGGGCCATCTCCGTCACCTCCGCTGCACTGTCTCCTTGGA
TGTAGCCCATGCGGCGCAGGCAGCCATCATGGAAAACCCTGGTGCAGACCCTGCACGGGAAGAGGCTCTC
AGCTGTCGCGACCTCACAAACATCACACATCTCATCGTTGACAACAGGCTCTCTGGGCTCCAGGCAGATT
TCTGGAGGTTTGTCATCATCCAGCTTCCGGGTGGGGCGGATGAACGCAGGGGGTGTGAATCGACTTGTCC
TGTCAAACTCCTCAGGCTCCACGCCGCGCCCATCTCGGAGCCGCTCCCAGGCTGCGCGGCCGGCACTACT
CTCTTCCTGGACCACCGAGGTTCCTGCTTCTGCTTCCTTCTCCTCCTGTACCTCCTGGACGGAGCCCTCT
ACAGTGCCACGGCGGGACCCTGGCAGCTCACCTGTGCGTCGGATGGAAGGCCTGTCCCGCAGCCCATCCT
TGAAAGCAGACACAGCCAGACTCACCTTCTGCACCTGCTCCACTGTCTGCCGCTTGGACATCAACACCCC
CATCTTTGGTACGGGTTGTGGCAAGCTTATCATCGTGTTTTTCAAAGGAAAACCACGTCCCCGTGGTTCG
GGGGGCCTAGACGTTTTTTTAACCTCGACTAAACACATGTAAAGCATGTGCACCGAGGCCCCAGATCAGA
TCCCATACAATGGGGTACCTTCTGGGCATCCTTCAGCCCCTTGTTGAATACGCTTGAGGAGAGCCATTTG
ACTCTTTCCACAACTATCCAACTCACAACGTGGCACTGGGGTTGTGCCGCCTTTGCAGGTGTATCTTATA
CACGTGGCTTTTGGCCGCAGAGGCACCTGTCGCCAGGTGGGGGGTTCCGCTGCCTGCAAAGGGTCGCTAC
AGACGTTGTTTGTCTTCAAGAAGCTTCCAGAGGAACTGCTTCCTTCACGACATTCAACAGACCTTGCATT
CCTTTGGCGAGAGGGGAAAGACCCCTAGGAATGCTCGTCAAGAAGACAGGGCCAGGTTTCCGGGCCCTCA
CATTGCCAAAAGACGGCAATATGGTGGAAAATAACATATAGACAAACGCACACCGGCCTTATTCCAAGCG
GCTTCGGCCAGTAACGTTAGGGGGGGGGGAGGGAGAGGGGCGGCGGCCGCTTACATAATTACACACTTTG
TCTTTGACTTCTTTTTCTTCTTTTTACCATCTTTGCTCATCTTTTCTTTATGTTTTCGCTTGTACAGCTC
GTCCATGCCGAGAGTGATCCCGGCGGCGGTCACGAACTCCAGCAGGACCATGTGATCGCGCTTCTCGTTG
GGGTCTTTGCTCAGCTTGGACTGGTAGCTCAGGTAGTGGTTGTCGGGCAGCAGCACGGGGCCGTCGCCGA
TGGGGGTGTTCTGCTGGTAGTGGTCGGCGAGCTGCACGCCGCCGTCCTCGATGTTGTGGCGGATCTTGAA
GTTGGCCTTGATGCCGTTCTTCTGCTTGTCGGCGGTGATATAGACGTTGTGGCTGTTGTAGTTGTACTCC
AGCTTGTGCCCCAGGATGTTGCCGTCCTCCTTGAAGTCGATGCCCTTCAGCTCGATGCGGTTCACCAGGG
TGTCGCCCTCGAACTTCACCTCGGCGCGGGTCTTGTAGTTGCCGTCGTCCTTGAAGAAGATGGTGCGCTC
CTGGACGTAGCCTTCGGGCATGGCGGACTTGAAGAAGTCGTGCTGCTTCATGTGGTCGGGGTAGCGGGCG
AAGCACTGCAGGCCGTAGCCGAGGGTGGTCACGAGGGTGGGCCAGGGCACGGGCAGCTTGCCGGTGGTGC
AGATGAGCTTCAGGGTCAGCTTGCCGTAGGTGGCATCGCCCTCGCCCTCGCCGGACACGCTGAACTTGTG
GCCGTTTACGTCGCCGTCCAGCTCGACCAGGATGGGCACCACCCCGGTGAACAGCTCCTCGCCCTTGCTC
ACCATGGATCCGCGGCCGCTCTAGAACTAGTCTCGAGGAATTCACCGGAAATAGATCCTCTAGTAGAGTC
GGTGTCTTCTATGGAGGTCAAAACAGCGTGGATGGCGTCTCCAGGCGATCTGACGGTTCACTAAACGAGC
TCTGCTTATATAGACCTCCCACCGTACACGCCTACCGCCCATTTGCGTCAATGGGGCGGAGTTGTTACGA
CATTTTGGAAAGTCCCGTTGATTTTGGTGCCAAAACAAACTCCCATTGACGTCAATGGGGTGGAGACTTG
GAAATCCCCGTGAGTCAAACCGCTATCCACGCCCATTGATGTACTGCCAAAACCGCATCACCATGGTAAT
AGCGATGACTAATACGTAGATGTACTGCCAAGTAGGAAAGTCCCATAAGGTCATGTACTGGGCATAATGC
CAGGCGGGCCATTTACCGTCATTGACGTCAATAGGGGGCGTACTTGGCATATGATACACTTGATGTACTG
CCAAGTGGGCAGTTTACCGTAAATACTCCACCCATTGACGTCAATGGAAAGTCCCTATTGGCGTTACTAT
GGGAA
